>Addgene plasmid #121877 | LC301: pMVP/PB/Zeo-DEST | addgene full sequence | sequence record 237501 | Addgene NGS Result
GTGGCACTTTTCGGGGAAATGTGCGCGGAACCCCTATTTGTTTATTTTTCTAAATACATTCAAATATGTA
TCCGCTCATGAGACAATAACCCTGATAAATGCTTCAATAATATTGAAAAAGGAAGAGTATGAGTATTCAA
CATTTCCGTGTCGCCCTTATTCCCTTTTTTGCGGCATTTTGCCTTCCTGTTTTTGCTCACCCAGAAACGC
TGGTGAAAGTAAAAGATGCTGAAGATCAGTTGGGTGCACGAGTGGGTTACATCGAACTGGATCTCAACAG
CGGTAAGATCCTTGAGAGTTTTCGCCCCGAAGAACGTTTTCCAATGATGAGCACTTTTAAAGTTCTGCTA
TGTGGCGCGGTATTATCCCGTATTGACGCCGGGCAAGAGCAACTCGGTCGCCGCATACACTATTCTCAGA
ATGACTTGGTTGAGTACTCACCAGTCACAGAAAAGCATCTTACGGATGGCATGACAGTAAGAGAATTATG
CAGTGCTGCCATAACCATGAGTGATAACACTGCGGCCAACTTACTTCTGACAACGATCGGAGGACCGAAG
GAGCTAACCGCTTTTTTGCACAACATGGGGGATCATGTAACTCGCCTTGATCGTTGGGAACCGGAGCTGA
ATGAAGCCATACCAAACGACGAGCGTGACACCACGATGCCTGTAGCAATGGCAACAACGTTGCGCAAACT
ATTAACTGGCGAACTACTTACTCTAGCTTCCCGGCAACAATTAATAGACTGGATGGAGGCGGATAAAGTT
GCAGGACCACTTCTGCGCTCGGCCCTTCCGGCTGGCTGGTTTATTGCTGATAAATCTGGAGCCGGTGAGC
GTGGGTCTCGCGGTATCATTGCAGCACTGGGGCCAGATGGTAAGCCCTCCCGTATCGTAGTTATCTACAC
GACGGGGAGTCAGGCAACTATGGATGAACGAAATAGACAGATCGCTGAGATAGGTGCCTCACTGATTAAG
CATTGGTAACTGTCAGACCAAGTTTACTCATATATACTTTAGATTGATTTAAAACTTCATTTTTAATTTA
AAAGGATCTAGGTGAAGATCCTTTTTGATAATCTCATGACCAAAATCCCTTAACGTGAGTTTTCGTTCCA
CTGAGCGTCAGACCCCGTAGAAAAGATCAAAGGATCTTCTTGAGATCCTTTTTTTCTGCGCGTAATCTGC
TGCTTGCAAACAAAAAAACCACCGCTACCAGCGGTGGTTTGTTTGCCGGATCAAGAGCTACCAACTCTTT
TTCCGAAGGTAACTGGCTTCAGCAGAGCGCAGATACCAAATACTGTTCTTCTAGTGTAGCCGTAGTTAGG
CCACCACTTCAAGAACTCTGTAGCACCGCCTACATACCTCGCTCTGCTAATCCTGTTACCAGTGGCTGCT
GCCAGTGGCGATAAGTCGTGTCTTACCGGGTTGGACTCAAGACGATAGTTACCGGATAAGGCGCAGCGGT
CGGGCTGAACGGGGGGTTCGTGCACACAGCCCAGCTTGGAGCGAACGACCTACACCGAACTGAGATACCT
ACAGCGTGAGCTATGAGAAAGCGCCACGCTTCCCGAAGGGAGAAAGGCGGACAGGTATCCGGTAAGCGGC
AGGGTCGGAACAGGAGAGCGCACGAGGGAGCTTCCAGGGGGAAACGCCTGGTATCTTTATAGTCCTGTCG
GGTTTCGCCACCTCTGACTTGAGCGTCGATTTTTGTGATGCTCGTCAGGGGGGCGGAGCCTATGGAAAAA
CGCCAGCAACGCGGCCTTTTTACGGTTCCTGGCCTTTTGCTGGCCTTTTGCTCACATGCTGTACAGCTTA
AGTCATGTTCTTTCCTGCGTTATCCCCTGATTCTGTGGATAACCGTATTACCGCCTTTGAGTGAGCTGAT
ACCGCTCGCCGCAGCCGAACGACCGAGCGCAGCGAGTCAGTGAGCGAGGAAGCTGTAAAACGACGGCCAG
TAGCTCCACCGCCGCAGCTAGATTAACCCTAGAAAGATAATCATATTGTGACGTACGTTAAAGATAATCA
TGCGTAAAATTGACGCATGTGTTTTATCGGTCTGTATATCGAGGTTTATTTATTAATTTGAATAGATATT
AAGTTTTATTATATTTACACTTACATACTAATAATAAATTCAACAAACAATTTATTTATGTTTATTTATT
TATTAAAAAAAAACAAAAACTCAAAATTTCTTCTATAAAGTAACAAAACTTTTATGACTAGTGGATCCCC
CGGGCTGCAGGAATTCGATATCACAAGTTTGTACAAAAAAGCTGAACGAGAAACGTAAAATGATATAAAT
ATCAATATATTAAATTAGATTTTGCATAAAAAACAGACTACATAATACTGTAAAACACAACATATCCAGT
CACTATGGCGGCCGCATTAGGCACCCCAGGCTTTACACTTTATGCTTCCGGCTCGTATAATGTGTGGATT
TTGAGTTAGGATCCGTCGAGATTTTCAGGAGCTAAGGAAGCTAAAATGGAGAAAAAAATCACTGGATATA
CCACCGTTGATATATCCCAATGGCATCGTAAAGAACATTTTGAGGCATTTCAGTCAGTTGCTCAATGTAC
CTATAACCAGACCGTTCAGCTGGATATTACGGCCTTTTTAAAGACCGTAAAGAAAAATAAGCACAAGTTT
TATCCGGCCTTTATTCACATTCTTGCCCGCCTGATGAATGCTCATCCGGAATTCCGTATGGCAATGAAAG
ACGGTGAGCTGGTGATATGGGATAGTGTTCACCCTTGTTACACCGTTTTCCATGAGCAAACTGAAACGTT
TTCATCGCTCTGGAGTGAATACCACGACGATTTCCGGCAGTTTCTACACATATATTCGCAAGATGTGGCG
TGTTACGGTGAAAACCTGGCCTATTTCCCTAAAGGGTTTATTGAGAATATGTTTTTCGTCTCAGCCAATC
CCTGGGTGAGTTTCACCAGTTTTGATTTAAACGTGGCCAATATGGACAACTTCTTCGCCCCCGTTTTCAC
CATGGGCAAATATTATACGCAAGGCGACAAGGTGCTGATGCCGCTGGCGATTCAGGTTCATCATGCCGTT
TGTGATGGCTTCCATGTCGGCAGAATGCTTAATGAATTACAACAGTACTGCGATGAGTGGCAGGGCGGGG
CGTAAACGCGTGGATCCGGCTTACTAAAAGCCAGATAACAGTATGCGTATTTGCGCGCTGATTTTTGCGG
TATAAGAATATATACTGATATGTATACCCGAAGTATGTCAAAAAGAGGTATGCTATGAAGCAGCGTATTA
CAGTGACAGTTGACAGCGACAGCTATCAGTTGCTCAAGGCATATATGATGTCAATATCTCCGGTCTGGTA
AGCACAACCATGCAGAATGAAGCCCGTCGTCTGCGTGCCGAACGCTGGAAAGCGGAAAATCAGGAAGGGA
TGGCTGAGGTCGCCCGGTTTATTGAAATGAACGGCTCTTTTGCTGACGAGAACAGGGGCTGGTGAAATGC
AGTTTAAGGTTTACACCTATAAAAGAGAGAGCCGTTATCGTCTGTTTGTGGATGTACAGAGTGATATTAT
TGACACGCCCGGGCGACGGATGGTGATCCCCCTGGCCAGTGCACGTCTGCTGTCAGATAAAGTCTCCCGT
GAACTTTACCCGGTGGTGCATATCGGGGATGAAAGCTGGCGCATGATGACCACCGATATGGCCAGTGTGC
CGGTCTCCGTTATCGGGGAAGAAGTGGCTGATCTCAGCCACCGCGAAAATGACATCAAAAACGCCATTAA
CCTGATGTTCTGGGGAATATAAATGTCAGGCTCCCTTATACACAGCCAGTCTGCAGGTCGACCATAGTGA
CTGGATATGTTGTGTTTTACAGTATTATGTAGTCTGTTTTTTATGCAAAATCTAATTTAATATATTGATA
TTTATATCATTTTACGTTTCTCGTTCAGCTTTCTTGTACAAAGTGGTGATATCAAGCTTATCGATACCGT
CGACCTCGACATGGTCATAGCTGTTGACGGTGTGGAAAGTCCCCAGGCTCCCCAGCAGGCAGAAGTATGC
AAAGCATGCATCTCAATTAGTCAGCAACCAGGTGTGGAAAGTCCCCAGGCTCCCCAGCAGGCAGAAGTAT
GCAAAGCATGCATCTCAATTAGTCAGCAACCATAGTCCCGCCCCTAACTCCGCCCATCCCGCCCCTAACT
CCGCCCAGTTCCGCCCATTCTCCGCCCCATGGCTGACTAATTTTTTTTATTTATGCAGAGGCCGAGGCCG
CCTCTGCCTCTGAGCTATTCCAGAAGTAGTGAGGAGGCTTTTTTGGAGGCCTAGGCTTTTGCAAAAAGCT
CCCGGGAGCTTGTATATCCATTTTCGGATCTGATCAGCACGTGTTGACAATTAATCATCGGCATAGTATA
TCGGCATAGTATAATACGACAAGGTGAGGAACTAAACCATGGCCAAGTTGACCAGTGCCGTTCCGGTGCT
CACCGCGCGCGACGTCGCCGGAGCGGTCGAGTTCTGGACCGACCGGCTCGGGTTCTCCCGGGACTTCGTG
GAGGACGACTTCGCCGGTGTGGTCCGGGACGACGTGACCCTGTTCATCAGCGCGGTCCAGGACCAGGTGG
TGCCGGACAACACCCTGGCCTGGGTGTTGGTGCGCGGCCTGGACGAGCTGTACGCCGAGTGGTCGGAGGT
CGTGTCCACGAACTTCCGGGACGCCTCCGGGCCGGCCATGACCGAGATCGGCGAGCAGCCGTGGGGGCGG
GAGTTCGCCCTGCGCGACCCGGCCGGCAACTGCGTGCACTTCGTGGCCGAGGAGCAGGACTGACGTACCG
GTTAGTAATGAGTTTAAACGGGGGAGGCTAACTGAAACACGGAAGGAGACAATACCGGAAGGAACCCGCG
CTATGACGGCAATAAAAAGACAGAATAAAACGCACGGGTGTTGGGTCGTTTGTTCATAAACGCGGGGTTC
GGTCCCAGGGCTGGCACTCTGTCGATACCCCACCGAGACCCCATTGGGGCCAATACGCCCGCGTTTCTTC
CTTTTCCCCACCCCACCCCCCAAGTTCGGGTGAAGGCCCAGGGCTCGCAGCCAACGTCGGGGCGGCAGGC
CCTGCCATAGCAGATCCGGTTAAATCAAAAGAATAGACCGAGATAGGGT
[33 nt withheld, positions 5160-5192]
GCTGTCCCTGATATCTATAACAAGAAAATATATATATAATAAGTTATCACGTAAGTAGAACATGAAATAA
CAATATAATTATCGTATGAGTTAAATCTTAAAAGTCACGTAAAAGATAATCATGCGTCATTTTGACTCAC
GCGGTCGTTATAGTTCAAAATCAGTGACACTTACCGCATTGACAAGCACGCCTCACGGGAGCTCCAAGCG
GCGACTGAGATGTCCTAAATGCACAGCGACGGATTCGCGCTATTTAGAAAGAGAGAGCAATATTTCAAGA
ATGCATGCGTCAATTTTACGCAGACTATCTTTCTAGGGTTAATCTAGCTGCATCAAGG
[49 nt withheld, positions 5531-5579]
T
[91 nt withheld, positions 5581-5671]
G
[124 nt withheld, positions 5673-5796]
CAG
Features (pLannotate 1.2.2; 21 found; start..end, strand, type, name):
     24..128     +  promoter       AmpR promoter: bla
    129..989     +  CDS            AmpR: β-lactamase; bla; confers resistance to ampicillin, carbenicillin, and related antibiotics
   1160..1748    +  rep_origin     ori: high-copy-number ColE1/pMB1/pBR322/pUC origin of replication
   1824..1943    +  rep_origin     RSF ori (fragment): Plasmids containing the RSF 1030 origin of replication can be propagated in E. coli cells that contain additional plasmids with compatible origins.
   1944..1961    -  CDS            lacZα (fragment): LacZα fragment of β-galactosidase; lacZ fragment
   2227..2263    +  misc_feature   MCS (fragment): pBluescript multiple cloning site
   2263..2387    +  protein_bind   attR1: mutant version of attR; recombination site for the Gateway® LR reaction LR Clonase™
   2412..2442    +  promoter       lac UV5 promoter: E. coli lac promoter with an "up" mutation
   2466..2495    +  promoter       cat promoter (fragment): promoter of the E. coli cat gene encoding chloramphenicol acetyltransferase
   2496..3155    +  CDS            CmR: chloramphenicol acetyltransferase; cat; confers resistance to chloramphenicol
   3334..3492    +  CDS            ccdA (fragment): CCDA_ECO57 - Also known as H, letA. Experimental evidence at protein level: Swiss-Prot protein existence level 1. Antitoxin component of a type II toxin-antitoxin (TA) system which inhibits the post-segregational killing (PSK) of plasmid-free cells, also referred to as a plasmid addiction system. Binds to and blocks the activity of CcdB; will also remove bound CcdB protein from the CcdB-GyrA complex by forming a CcdA-CcdB complex, a process termed rejuvenation. Functions as a transcriptional corepressor for the ccdAB operon, repression also requires CcdB (By similarity). From Escherichia coli
   3497..3799    +  CDS            ccdB: CCDB_ECOLI - Also known as G, letB, letD. Experimental evidence at protein level: Swiss-Prot protein existence level 1. Toxic component of a type II toxin-antitoxin (TA) system, functioning in plasmid maintainence. Responsible for the post- segregational killing (PSK) of plasmid-free cells, also referred to as a plasmid addiction system. Half-life of over 2 hours. Cell killing by CcdB is accompanied by filamentation, defects in chromosome and plasmid segregation, defects in cell division, formation of anucleate cells, decreased DNA synthesis and plasmid loss. Interferes with the activity of DN
   3843..3967    -  protein_bind   attR2: mutant version of attR; recombination site for the Gateway® LR reaction LR Clonase™
   3968..3999    +  misc_feature   MCS (fragment): pBluescript multiple cloning site
   4019..4335    +  promoter       SV40 promoter: SV40 enhancer and early promoter
   4383..4430    +  promoter       EM7 promoter: synthetic bacterial promoter&nbsp
   4449..4823    +  CDS            BleoR: antibiotic-binding protein; Sh ble from Streptoalloteichus hindustanus; confers resistance to bleomycin, phleomycin, and Zeocin™
   4907..4955    +  polyA_signal   HSV TK poly(A) signal: herpes simplex virus thymidine kinase polyadenylation signal (Cole and Stacy, 1985)
   5046..5062    -  polyA_signal   bGH poly(A) signal (fragment): bovine growth hormone polyadenylation signal
   5131..5192    -  rep_origin     f1 ori (fragment) (sequence partly withheld): f1 bacteriophage origin of replication; arrow indicates direction of (+) strand synthesis
   5527..5796    -  rep_origin     f1 ori (fragment) (sequence partly withheld): f1 bacteriophage origin of replication; arrow indicates direction of (+) strand synthesis
