[The description below was written by a language model from this plasmid's Addgene catalogue record and pLannotate feature annotations shown in this document.]
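Description:
LC301: pMVP/PB/Zeo-DEST is an empty Gateway destination vector from the pMVP modular cloning platform, built on the KX002 backbone as a PiggyBac transposon vector for mammalian expression. It is a high-copy plasmid carrying a ColE1/pUC-type origin and a β-lactamase (AmpR) cassette. Because it also holds an intact Gateway selection cassette, it is maintained under both ampicillin and chloramphenicol in a ccdB-tolerant E. coli strain. The sequenced record is about 5.8 kb, consistent with the stated backbone plus the roughly 1.5 kb cassette inserted by Gibson assembly. Small fragments annotated as RSF ori, lacZα, bGH poly(A) and f1 ori appear to be backbone remnants.

The payload position is occupied by attR1 and attR2 sites flanking a chloramphenicol acetyltransferase gene and the ccdB toxin gene. In an LR recombination, this cassette is exchanged for elements supplied by entry clones, and loss of ccdB allows counterselection of unrecombined vector in standard strains. No mammalian promoter or polyadenylation signal is annotated for the Gateway position, so the transgene's regulatory elements are presumably delivered from the entry modules.

Downstream of attR2 sits a Zeocin selection unit. It consists of the SV40 enhancer/early promoter and the bacterial EM7 promoter driving the Sh ble gene, followed by an HSV TK poly(A) signal, so the marker can be expressed in both mammalian cells and bacteria. The depositor notes that the PiggyBac inverted terminal repeats were derived from another deposited plasmid, but they are not called in the automated feature table, so their exact positions cannot be given. Once loaded with a cargo, the vector is intended for transposase-mediated genomic integration and Zeocin selection of stable mammalian cell lines.
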