Addgene plasmid #121877: LC301: pMVP/PB/Zeo-DEST
Purpose: (Empty Backbone) pMVP destination vector, empty PiggyBac transposon vector backbone w/ Zeo selection cassette
Depositing lab: Christopher Newgard. Depositing organization: Duke University. Publication: Creation of versatile cloning platforms for transgene expression and dCas9-based epigenome editing. Haldeman JM, Conway AE, Arlotto ME, Slentz DH, Muoio DM, Becker TC, Newgard CB. Nucleic Acids Res. 2018 Dec 27. pii: 5264291. doi: 10.1093/nar/gky1286. PubMed 30590691.
Backbone
  Vector backbone: KX002
  Backbone manufacturer: Newgard Lab
  Backbone size (bp): 4344
  Vector type: Mammalian Expression ; PiggyBac Transposon, pMVP Gateway Destination Vector
  Selectable markers: Zeocin
Growth in bacteria
  Bacterial resistance: Chloramphenicol and Ampicillin, 25 & 100 μg/mL
  Growth temperature: 37°C
  Growth strain: ccdB Survival
  Copy number: High Copy
Gene/Insert
  Gene/Insert name: Gateway selection cassette (ccdb gene + Chlor resistance gene)
  Species: Synthetic
  Insert size (bp): 1455
  Cloning method: Gibson Cloning
Terms and licenses: Academic/Nonprofit Terms; Industry Terms: Not Available to Industry
Depositor comments: PiggyBac ITR sequences derived from Addgene #63808
How to cite: LC301: pMVP/PB/Zeo-DEST was a gift from Christopher Newgard (Addgene plasmid # 121877 ; http://n2t.net/addgene:121877 ; RRID:Addgene_121877)
